>Addgene plasmid #119614 | pC0.118 | addgene full sequence | sequence record 250792 | Addgene NGS Result
CAGGTGGCACTTTTCGGGGAAATGTGCGCGGAACCCCTATTTGTTTATTTTTCTAAATACATTCAAATAT
GTATCCGCTCATGAGACAATAACCCTGATAAATGCTTCAATAATATTGAAAAAGGAAGAGTATGCGCTCA
CGCAACTGGTCCAGAACCTTGACCGAACGCAGCGGTGGTAACGGCGCAGTGGCGGTTTTCATGGCTTGTT
ATGACTGTTTTTTTTTGGGGTACAGTCTATGCCTCGGGCATCCAAGCAGCAAGCGCGTTACGCCGTGGGT
CGATGTTTGATGTTATGGAGCAGCAACGATGTTACGCAGCAGGGCAGTCGCCCTAAAACAAAGTTAAACA
TCATGAGGGAAGCGGTGATCGCCGAAGTATCGACTCAACTATCAGAGGTAGTTGGCGTCATCGAGCGCCA
TCTCGAACCGACGTTGCTGGCCGTACATTTGTACGGCTCCGCAGTGGATGGCGGCCTGAAGCCACACAGC
GATATTGATTTGCTGGTTACGGTGACCGTAAGGCTTGATGAAACAACGCGGCGAGCTTTGATCAACGACC
TTTTGGAAACTTCGGCTTCCCCTGGAGAGAGCGAGATTCTCCGCGCTGTAGAAGTCACCATTGTTGTGCA
CGACGACATCATTCCGTGGCGTTATCCAGCTAAGCGCGAACTGCAATTTGGAGAATGGCAGCGCAATGAC
ATTCTTGCAGGTATCTTCGAGCCAGCCACGATCGACATTGATCTGGCTATCTTGCTGACAAAAGCAAGAG
AACATAGCGTTGCCTTGGTAGGTCCAGCGGCGGAGGAACTCTTTGATCCGGTTCCTGAACAGGATCTATT
TGAGGCGCTAAATGAAACCTTAACGCTATGGAACTCGCCGCCCGACTGGGCTGGCGATGAGCGAAATGTA
GTGCTTACGTTGTCCCGCATTTGGTACAGCGCAGTAACCGGCAAAATCGCGCCGAAGGATGTCGCTGCCG
ACTGGGCAATGGAGCGCCTGCCGGCCCAGTATCAGCCCGTCATACTTGAAGCTAGACAGGCTTATCTTGG
ACAAGAAGAAGATCGCTTGGCCTCGCGCGCAGATCAGTTGGAAGAATTTGTCCATTACGTAAAAGGCGAG
ATCACCAAGGTAGTCGGCAAATAACTGTCAGACCAAGTTTACTCATATATACTTTAGATTGATTTAAAAC
TTCATTTTTAATTTAAAAGGATCTAGGTGAAGATCCTTTTTGATAATCTCATGACCAAAATCCCTTAACG
TGAGTTTTCGTTCCACTGAGCGTCAGACCCCGTAGAAAAGATCAAAGGATCTTCTTGAGATCCTTTTTTT
CTGCGCGTAATCTGCTGCTTGCAAACAAAAAAACCACCGCTACCAGCGGTGGTTTGTTTGCCGGATCAAG
AGCTACCAACTCTTTTTCCGAAGGTAACTGGCTTCAGCAGAGCGCAGATACCAAATACTGTTCTTCTAGT
GTAGCCGTAGTTAGGCCACCACTTCAAGAACTCTGTAGCACCGCCTACATACCTCGCTCTGCTAATCCTG
TTACCAGTGGCTGCTGCCAGTGGCGATAAGTCGTGTCTTACCGGGTTGGACTCAAGACGATAGTTACCGG
ATAAGGCGCAGCGGTCGGGCTGAACGGGGGGTTCGTGCACACAGCCCAGCTTGGAGCGAACGACCTACAC
CGAACTGAGATACCTACAGCGTGAGCTATGAGAAAGCGCCACGCTTCCCGAAGGGAGAAAGGCGGACAGG
TATCCGGTAAGCGGCAGGGTCGGAACAGGAGAGCGCACGAGGGAGCTTCCAGGGGGAAACGCCTGGTATC
TTTATAGTCCTGTCGGGTTTCGCCACCTCTGACTTGAGCGTCGATTTTTGTGATGCTCGTCAGGGGGGCG
GAGCCTATGGAAAAACGCCAGCAACGCGGCCTTTTTACGGTTCCTGGCCTTTTGCTGGCCTTTTGCTCAC
ATGTTCTTTCCTGCGTTATCCCCTGATTCTGTGGATAACCGTATTACCGCCTTTGAGTGAGCTGATACCG
CTCGCCGCAGCCGAACGACCGAGCGCAGCGAGTCAGTGAGCGAGGAAGCGGAAGAGCGCCCAATACGCAA
ACCGCCTCTCCCCGCGCGTTGGCCGATTCATTAATCACTCTGTGGTCTCTGGAGTCGGTCACATGTGCAT
CCTCGATCTCAGCTTAGAGACCACGAAGTGGCTCTTCAGTGGACGAAAGGGCCTCGTGATACGCCTATTT
TTATAGGTTAATGTCATGATAATAATGGTTTCTTAGACGT
Features (pLannotate 1.2.2; 6 found; start..end, strand, type, name):
     27..131     +  promoter       AmpR promoter: bla
    122..202     -  CDS            int (fragment): INT2_ECOLX - Protein inferred from homology: Swiss-Prot protein existence level 3. Putative integrase believed to be involved in the insertion of antibiotic resistance genes into plasmids and transposons. From Escherichia coli.
    290..346     +  CDS            GmR (fragment): gentamycin acetyltransferase; aacC1; confers resistance to gentamycin
    353..1141    +  CDS            aadA: S3AD_ECOLX - Experimental evidence at protein level: Swiss-Prot protein existence level 1. Mediates bacterial resistance to the antibiotics streptomycin and spectinomycin. From Escherichia coli.
   1315..1903    +  rep_origin     ori: high-copy-number ColE1/pMB1/pBR322/pUC origin of replication
   2086..2135    +  CDS            lacI (fragment): lac repressor; lacI; The lac repressor binds to the lac operator to inhibit transcription in E. coli. This inhibition can be relieved by adding lactose or isopropyl-β-D-thiogalactopyranoside (IPTG).
