[The description below was written by a language model from this plasmid's Addgene catalogue record and pLannotate feature annotations shown in this document.]
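Description:
pC0.118 is a Level 0 part plasmid from the CyanoGate modular cloning suite, a Golden Gate toolkit that extends the plant MoClo syntax to the engineering of cyanobacteria. It is built on the pICH41331 Level 0 acceptor backbone (about 2.2 kb) and is a small, high-copy E. coli plasmid of roughly 2.3 kb. Replication relies on a ColE1/pUC-type origin. Selection is with spectinomycin, conferred by the aadA aminoglycoside adenylyltransferase gene, which appears to be driven by an upstream bla (AmpR) promoter. The short integrase, gentamicin acetyltransferase and lacI fragments picked up by the annotation are most likely remnants of the integron-derived resistance cassette and of the backbone's original cloning region, not functional genes.

The payload is a 27 bp synthetic sequence named the Down Flank Linker, which is too short to be recognised in the automated feature table. It was inserted through BpiI sites that were destroyed during cloning, as is usual when a part is domesticated into a MoClo Level 0 vector. In such vectors the part is normally released by a second Type IIS enzyme with defined four-base overhangs for ordered assembly into higher-level constructs, although the record does not list these sites or the overhangs.

The record gives the purpose only as "Linker" and carries no promoter, coding sequence or reporter in the insert. The name suggests that it serves as a placeholder or spacer occupying the downstream flank position in an assembly, such as one where a downstream homology flank for chromosomal integration would otherwise sit, but this role is not explicitly stated.
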