Addgene plasmid #119614: pC0.118
Purpose: Level 0 part. Linker
Depositing lab: Alistair McCormick. Depositing organization: University of Edinburgh. Publication: CyanoGate: A Modular Cloning Suite for Engineering Cyanobacteria Based on the Plant MoClo Syntax. Vasudevan R, Gale GAR, Schiavon AA, Puzorjov A, Malin J, Gillespie MD, Vavitsas K, Zulkower V, Wang B, Howe CJ, Lea-Smith DJ, McCormick AJ. Plant Physiol. 2019 May;180(1):39-55. doi: 10.1104/pp.18.01401. Epub 2019 Feb 28. PubMed 30819783.
Backbone
  Vector backbone: pICH41331
  Backbone size w/o insert (bp): 2247
  Vector type: Synthetic Biology
Growth in bacteria
  Bacterial resistance: Spectinomycin, 50 μg/mL
  Growth temperature: 37°C
  Growth strain: DH5alpha
  Copy number: High Copy
Gene/Insert
  Gene/Insert name: Down Flank Linker
  Species: Synthetic
  Insert size (bp): 27
  Cloning method: Restriction Enzyme; 5′ cloning site BpiI (destroyed during cloning); 3′ cloning site BpiI (destroyed during cloning)
  Sequencing primers: 5′ ttgagtgagctgataccgct; 3′ GTCTCATGAGCGGATACATATTTGAATG
Terms and licenses: Academic/Nonprofit Terms; Industry Terms: Not Available to Industry
Depositor comments: Please visit https://www.biorxiv.org/content/10.1101/426700v1 for bioRxiv preprint.
How to cite: pC0.118 was a gift from Alistair McCormick (Addgene plasmid # 119614 ; http://n2t.net/addgene:119614 ; RRID:Addgene_119614)
