>Addgene plasmid #119614 | pC0.118 | depositor partial sequence | sequence record 226122 | Down Flank Linker
TCGGTCACATGTGCATCCTCGATCTCA
